>Addgene plasmid #46865 | pGL3-24p3/LCN2-282-LUC | addgene partial sequence | sequence record 68238 | LucNRev 5'-CCTTATGCAGTTGCTCTCC-3'
GGCGCCGGGCCTTTCTTTATGTTTTTGGCGTCTTCCATGGTGGCTTTACCAACAGTACCGGAATGCCAAG
CTTACTTAGATCCAGATCTCGAGGGCCATGGTTTCCACAGCTACTAGGTCTGATGTGTGCTGGAGGAGGA
AGAGCAGAGAGTGAGGAGGACTCCCCAGCGGGCTTTTTATGGGCCTACCTGGCTGCCAGCCCCCCTGTTG
GGCGGGGTAGTCCATCCTTTACCAAGTCCAGGAAGCCATGAAGTAATTGCCAGTACATTCTGTTGAAATA
CTTGGCAAGATTTCTGTCCCTCTCTCCCCCAGGTCGGAACTGTGCAAGGTTGAGCAACAGGAAGGGCTGC
AGGGGACAGAGGGGGACCAGAGGGACATTCCCAGGGCTTTGGATTCTGGCAGGACGCGTAAGAGCTCGGT
ACCTATCGATAGAGAAATGTTCTGGCACCTGCACTTGCACTGGGGACAGCCTATTTTGCTAGTTTGTTTT
GTTTCGTTTTGTTTTGATGGAGAGCGTATGTTAGTACTATCGATTCACACAAAAAACCAACACACAGATG
TAATGAAAATAAAGATATTTTATTGCGGCCGCTCCAAGTACCTCCCGTACCTTAATATTACTTACTTATC
ATGGTAGCTTGGGCTGGCGTAATAGCGAAGAGGCCCGCACCGATCGCCCTTCCCAACAGTTGCGCAGCCT
GAATGGCGAATGGCAAATTGTAAGCGTTAATATTTTGTTAAAATTCGCGTTAAATTTTTGTTAAATCAGC
TCATTTTTTAACCAATAGGCCGAAATCGGCAAAATCCCTTATAAATCAAAAGAATAGACCGAGATAGGGT
TGAGTGTTGTTCCAGTT
