[The description below was written by a language model from this plasmid's Addgene catalogue record.]
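Description:
pGL3-24p3/LCN2-282-LUC is a luciferase reporter plasmid built on the Promega pGL3-basic backbone (4818 bp without insert). pGL3-basic is a promoterless, enhancerless vector, so expression of the firefly luciferase coding sequence depends on whatever regulatory DNA is placed in the upstream multiple cloning site. The plasmid is propagated in E. coli as a high-copy construct under ampicillin selection. No feature table accompanies the record, so individual backbone elements such as the origin of replication and polyadenylation signals are not itemised here.

The insert is a 282 bp fragment of the mouse (M. musculus) 24p3/lipocalin 2 (LCN2) proximal promoter, described as the minimal promoter. It was cloned by restriction digestion between the MluI (5′) and XhoI (3′) sites, both of which remain intact, so the promoter fragment can be excised or exchanged. In this arrangement the 24p3 promoter is the only element driving luciferase transcription, and light output from transfected cells serves as a readout of promoter activity.

The stated purpose is to act as a luciferase reporter for the murine 24p3 minimal promoter. The associated study concerns functional motifs of the IL-17 receptor and their role in signal transduction and target gene expression, which suggests the construct was used to measure activation of 24p3/LCN2 as a target gene of that pathway. The record does not state which transcription factor binding sites lie within the 282 bp fragment, nor which cell types were used.
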