Addgene plasmid #46865: pGL3-24p3/LCN2-282-LUC
Purpose: murine 24p3 minimal promoter as a luciferase reporter
Depositing lab: Sarah Gaffen. Depositing organization: University at Buffalo (SUNY Buffalo). Publication: Distinct functional motifs within the IL-17 receptor regulate signal transduction and target gene expression. Maitra A, Shen F, Hanel W, Mossman K, Tocker J, Swart D, Gaffen SL. Proc Natl Acad Sci U S A. 2007 May 1;104(18):7506-11. Epub 2007 Apr 24. 10.1073/pnas.0611589104 PubMed 17456598.
Backbone
  Vector backbone: pGL3-basic
  Backbone manufacturer: Promega
  Backbone size w/o insert (bp): 4818
  Vector type: Luciferase
Growth in bacteria
  Bacterial resistance: Ampicillin, 100 μg/mL
  Growth temperature: 37°C
  Growth strain: DH5alpha
  Copy number: High Copy
Gene/Insert
  Gene/Insert name: 24p3/lipocalin 2 proximal promoter (alt name: LCN2 promoter)
  Species: M. musculus (mouse)
  Insert size (bp): 282
  Promoter: 24p3 minimal promoter
  Cloning method: Restriction Enzyme; 5′ cloning site Mlu I (not destroyed); 3′ cloning site Xho I (not destroyed)
  Sequencing primers: 5′ RVprimer3; 3′ LucNrev
Terms and licenses: Academic/Nonprofit Terms; Industry Terms: Not Available to Industry
How to cite: pGL3-24p3/LCN2-282-LUC was a gift from Sarah Gaffen (Addgene plasmid # 46865 ; http://n2t.net/addgene:46865 ; RRID:Addgene_46865)
